# Supplementary material for: Sustainable production of plastic-degrading enzymes in Chlamydomonas pacifica
Source: bioRxiv preprint, doi:10.1101/2025.05.14.654053, version 1 (2025-05-15)
Supplement: Supplementary data [file 654053_file03.zip › Supplementary Figure 3/pJP32PHL7.gbk]

LOCUS       pJP32PHL7        5692 bp DNA     circular SYN 21-OCT-2024
DEFINITION  .
ACCESSION   .
VERSION     .
KEYWORDS    .
SOURCE      synthetic DNA construct
  ORGANISM  synthetic DNA construct
REFERENCE   1  (bases 1 to 5692)
  AUTHORS   MolinoJVD
  TITLE     Direct Submission
  JOURNAL   Exported Oct 21, 2024 from SnapGene 7.2.1
            https://www.snapgene.com
FEATURES             Location/Qualifiers
     source          1..5692
                     /mol_type="other DNA"
                     /organism="synthetic DNA construct"
     source          1..3562
                     /mol_type="other DNA"
                     /note="color: #ffffff"
                     /organism="synthetic DNA construct"
     source          3563..5692
                     /mol_type="other DNA"
                     /note="color: #ffffff"
                     /organism="synthetic DNA construct"
     primer_bind     1..17
                     /label=M13 rev
                     /note="common sequencing primer, one of multiple similar 
                     variants"
                     /note="color: #a020f0; direction: RIGHT"
     promoter        38..56
                     /label=T3 promoter
                     /note="promoter for bacteriophage T3 RNA polymerase"
                     /note="color: #ffffff; direction: RIGHT"
     promoter        97..371
                     /label=HSP70
                     /note="color: #8dd3c7"
     misc_feature    372..389
                     /label=Neutral Spacer
                     /note="color: #a6acb3"
     promoter        390..587
                     /label=P_rbcs2
                     /note="color: #ffffb3"
     5'UTR           588..605
                     /label=5'_rbcs2
                     /note="color: #ffffb3"
     CDS             join(606..613,760..771)
                     /codon_start=1
                     /label=neutral cds
                     /note="This feature has 2 segments:
                        1: 606 .. 613 / #c0c0c0
                        2: 760 .. 771 / #c0c0c0"
                     /translation="MARWPC"
     intron          615..759
                     /label=intron 1 rbcs2
                     /note="color: #------"
     CDS             join(772..940,1270..1484)
                     /codon_start=1
                     /label=Ble
                     /note="This feature has 2 segments:
                        1:  772 ..  940 / #80b1d3
                        2: 1270 .. 1484 / #80b1d3"
                     /translation="MAKLTSAVPVLTARDVAGAVEFWTDRLGFSRDFVEDDFAGVVRDD
                     VTLFISAVQDQDQVVPDNTLAWVWVRGLDELYAEWSEVVSTNFRDASGPAMTEIGEQPW
                     GREFALRDPAGNCVHFVAEEQDAP"
     intron          941..1269
                     /label=intron 2 rbcs2
                     /note="color: #------"
     CDS             1485..1550
                     /codon_start=1
                     /product="2A peptide from foot-and-mouth disease virus 
                     polyprotein"
                     /label=F2A
                     /note="Eukaryotic ribosomes fail to insert a peptide bond 
                     between the Gly and Pro residues, yielding separate 
                     polypeptides."
                     /note="color: #cc99b2
                     Cleavage site after base 1547"
                     /translation="VKQTLNFDLLKLAGDVESNPGP"
     sig_peptide     1551..1631
                     /codon_start=1
                     /label=SP7
                     /note="color: #fccde5"
                     /translation="MTLRLAQLALATLGVLLLVLAPMPALS"
     CDS             1638..2420
                     /codon_start=1
                     /label=PHL7
                     /note="color: #ffffff"
                     /translation="MANPYERGPDPTESSIEAVRGPFAVAQTTVSRLQADGFGGGTIYY
                     PTDTSQGTFGAVAISPGFTAGQESIAWLGPRIASQGFVVITIDTITRLDQPDSRGRQLQ
                     AALDHLRTNSVVRNRIDPNRMAVMGHSMGGGGALSAAANNTSLEAAIPLQGWHTRKNWS
                     SVRTPTLVVGAQLDTIAPVSSHSEAFYNSLPSDLDKAYMELRGASHLVSNTPDTTTAKY
                     SIAWLKRFVDDDLRYEQFLCPAPDDFAISEYRSTCPFLE"
     CDS             join(2431..2448,2687..2697)
                     /codon_start=1
                     /label=cds rbcs2
                     /note="This feature has 2 segments:
                        1: 2431 .. 2448 / #b3de69
                        2: 2687 .. 2697 / #b3de69"
                     /translation="RSV*MEALV"
     intron          2449..2686
                     /label=intron 3 rbcs2 Mod
                     /note="color: #------"
     3'UTR           2698..2857
                     /label=3'_UTR rbcs2
                     /note="color: #bc80bd"
     misc_feature    2858..2901
                     /label=downstream 3'UTR rbcs2
                     /note="color: #a6acb3"
     rep_origin      3102..3557
                     /direction=RIGHT
                     /label=f1 ori
                     /note="f1 bacteriophage origin of replication; arrow 
                     indicates direction of (+) strand synthesis"
                     /note="color: #ffff00"
     promoter        3618..3646
                     /label=Amp prom
                     /note="color: #ffffff"
     CDS             join(3688..3756,3757..4548)
                     /codon_start=1
                     /gene="bla"
                     /product="beta-lactamase"
                     /label=AmpR
                     /note="confers resistance to ampicillin, carbenicillin, and
                     related antibiotics"
                     /note="This feature has 2 segments:
                        1: 3688 .. 3756 / #ccffcc / signal sequence
                        2: 3757 .. 4548 / #ccffcc
                     Cleavage site after base 3756"
                     /translation="MSIQHFRVALIPFFAAFCLPVFAHPETLVKVKDAEDQLGARVGYI
                     ELDLNSGKILESFRPEERFPMMSTFKVLLCGAVLSRIDAGQEQLGRRIHYSQNDLVEYS
                     PVTEKHLTDGMTVRELCSAAITMSDNTAANLLLTTIGGPKELTAFLHNMGDHVTRLDRW
                     EPELNEAIPNDERDTTMPVAMATTLRKLLTGELLTLASRQQLIDWMEADKVAGPLLRSA
                     LPAGWFIADKSGAGERGSRGIIAALGPDGKPSRIVVIYTTGSQATMDERNRQIAEIGAS
                     LIKHW"
     rep_origin      4719..5307
                     /direction=RIGHT
                     /label=ori
                     /note="high-copy-number ColE1/pMB1/pBR322/pUC origin of 
                     replication"
                     /note="color: #ffff00"
     protein_bind    5595..5616
                     /label=CAP binding site
                     /bound_moiety="E. coli catabolite activator protein"
                     /note="CAP binding activates transcription in the presence 
                     of cAMP."
                     /note="color: #31849b"
     promoter        join(5631..5636,5637..5654,5655..5661)
                     /label=lac promoter
                     /note="promoter for the E. coli lac operon"
                     /note="This forward directional feature has 3 segments:
                        1: 5631 .. 5636 / #ffffff / -35
                        2: 5637 .. 5654 / #ffffff
                        3: 5655 .. 5661 / #ffffff / -10"
     protein_bind    5669..5685
                     /label=lac operator
                     /bound_moiety="lac repressor encoded by lacI"
                     /note="The lac repressor binds to the lac operator to 
                     inhibit transcription in E. coli. This inhibition can be 
                     relieved by adding lactose or 
                     isopropyl-beta-D-thiogalactopyranoside (IPTG)."
                     /note="color: #31849b"
ORIGIN
        1 caggaaacag ctatgaccat gattacgcca agcgcgcaat taaccctcac taaagggaac
       61 aaaagctgga gctccaccgc ggtggcggcc gctctagacg gcggggagct cgctgaggct
      121 tgacatgatt ggtgcgtatg tttgtatgaa gctacaggac tgatttggcg ggctatgagg
      181 gcgggggaag ctctggaagg gccgcgatgg ggcgcgcggc gtccagaagg cgccatacgg
      241 cccgctggcg gcacccatcc ggtataaaag cccgcgaccc cgaacggtga cctccacttt
      301 cagcgacaaa cgagcactta tacatacgcg actattctgc cgctatacat aaccactcag
      361 ctagcttaag atcccatcaa gcttgcatgc cgggcgcgcc agaaggagcg cagccaaacc
      421 aggatgatgt ttgatggggt atttgagcac ttgcaaccct tatccggaag ccccctggcc
      481 cacaaaggct aggcgccaat gcaagcagtt cgcatgcagc ccctggagcg gtgccctcct
      541 gataaaccgg ccagggggcc tatgttcttt acttttttac aagagaagtc actcaacatc
      601 ttaaaatggc caggtgagtc gacgagcaag cccggcggat caggcagcgt gcttgcagat
      661 ttgacttgca acgcccgcat tgtgtcgacg aaggcttttg gctcctctgt cgctgtctca
      721 agcagcatct aaccctgcgt cgccgtttcc atttgcagga tggccatgca tatggccaag
      781 ctgaccagcg ccgttccggt gctcaccgcg cgcgacgtcg ccggagcggt cgagttctgg
      841 accgaccggc tcgggttctc ccgggacttc gtggaggacg acttcgccgg tgtggtccgg
      901 gacgacgtga ccctgttcat cagcgcggtc caggaccagg tgagcttgcg gggttgcgag
      961 caacactcca gcaacgaaca gtgcccaagt caggaatctg cagtcagcct gggctttcgg
     1021 cggctttttc ttgggcaaac agcttgcact catgccagcg cggcttgtcc agcctcactt
     1081 gcgctttcca gctgctacca gccgggctat acgacagcga cagagccata gcgtggaatc
     1141 acttatttgg gttgccgaag tagcggtcgg agcgtgagtt cttggtcaag ccgcccctta
     1201 tccggttcct gtccgtgtct ttgtccctcg ttcacccttc gcggcaccct tcatcccctt
     1261 gcttgcagga ccaggtggtg ccggacaaca ccctggcctg ggtgtgggtg cgcggcctgg
     1321 acgagctgta cgccgagtgg tcggaggtcg tgtccacgaa cttccgggac gcctccgggc
     1381 cggccatgac cgagatcggc gagcagccgt gggggcggga gttcgccctg cgcgacccgg
     1441 ccggcaactg cgtgcacttc gtggccgagg agcaggacgc cccggtgaag cagaccctga
     1501 acttcgacct gctgaagctg gcgggcgacg tggagagcaa cccgggcccc atgacactga
     1561 ggctggcaca attggcgcta gctacgctcg gcgtgcttct gcttgtgttg gcgcccatgc
     1621 ccgcgctctc actcgagatg gcgaacccgt acgagcgggg gcctgacccc accgagagct
     1681 ccattgaggc tgtccgcggg cccttcgctg tcgcccagac cacggtcagc cggctccagg
     1741 ctgatgggtt tggtggcggc accatttact acccgaccga cacgagccag gggaccttcg
     1801 gtgctgtggc tattagcccc ggcttcaccg ccggccagga gagcattgcg tggctcggtc
     1861 ctcgcatcgc gtcgcagggc tttgtcgtca ttaccattga taccatcacg cgcctggacc
     1921 agcctgactc gcgcgggcgc cagctgcagg cggcgctgga tcacctgcgc acgaacagcg
     1981 tcgtccggaa ccgcatcgat cctaaccgga tggcggtgat ggggcatagc atgggtgggg
     2041 gtggtgcgct gagcgccgct gccaacaaca cgtcgctgga ggcggccatc ccgctccagg
     2101 gttggcacac ccgcaagaac tggtcgtccg tccggacccc gacgctggtg gtgggtgctc
     2161 agctggatac catcgccccg gtctcgtccc actcggaggc cttctacaac tcgctgccct
     2221 cggatctgga taaggcttac atggagctgc ggggcgcttc gcatctggtc agcaacaccc
     2281 cggacaccac caccgccaag tacagcattg cttggctgaa gcggtttgtg gacgatgacc
     2341 tccggtacga gcagttcctc tgcccggccc ccgacgattt tgcgatttcc gagtaccgct
     2401 cgacctgccc tttcctcgag taaggatccc cgctccgtgt aaatggaggt aagtctggcg
     2461 agagcccgac gggtccactg tggcactggg ttagcttttg gcacacgggt ccactgtggc
     2521 actggttagc ttggcaccgg gacagcgcct atctcaccgc ggggaactga cgcatacccc
     2581 tgctcgtgct tcagcacgga aaagcaaggg gcccaattcc atctttggtg gttctgtgcg
     2641 ctggtgactg aacctcttct ccctcccatt tcccgtgcgc ccgcaggcgc tcgttgatct
     2701 gagccttgcc ccctgacgaa cggcggtgga tggaagatac tgctctcaag tgctgaagcg
     2761 gtagcttagc tccccgtttc gtgctgatca gtctttttca acacgtaaaa agcggaggag
     2821 ttttgcaatt ttgttggttg taacgatcct ccgttgattt tggcctcttt ctccatgggc
     2881 gggctgggcg tatttgaagc gggtacccaa ttcgccctat agtgagtcgt attacgcgcg
     2941 ctcactggcc gtcgttttac aacgtcgtga ctgggaaaac cctggcgtta cccaacttaa
     3001 tcgccttgca gcacatcccc ctttcgccag ctggcgtaat agcgaagagg cccgcaccga
     3061 tcgcccttcc caacagttgc gcagcctgaa tggcgaatgg gnnnnnnnnn nnnnnnnnnn
     3121 nnnnnnnnnn nnnnnnnnnn nnnnnnnnnn nnnnnnnnnn nnnnnnnnnn nnnnnnnnnn
     3181 nnnnnnnnnn nnnnnnnnnn nnnnnnnnnn nnnnnnnnnn nnnnncnnnn nnnnnnnnnn
     3241 nnnnnnnnnn nnnnnnnnnn nnnnnnnnnn nnnnnnnnnn nnnnnnnnnn nnnnnnnnnn
     3301 nnnnnnnnnn nnnnnnnann nnnnnnnnnn nnnnnnnnnn nnnnnnnnnn nnnnnnnnnn
     3361 nnnnnnncct ttgacgttgg agtccacgtt ctttaatagt ggactcttgt tccaaactgg
     3421 aacaacactc aaccctatct cggtctattc ttttgattta taagggattt tgccgatttc
     3481 ggcctattgg ttaaaaaatg agctgattta acaaaaattt aacgcgaatt ttaacaaaat
     3541 attaacgctt acaatttagg tggcactttt cggggaaatg tgcgcggaac ccctatttgt
     3601 ttatttttct aaatacattc aaatatgtat ccgctcatga gacaataacc ctgataaatg
     3661 cttcaataat attgaaaaag gaagagtatg agtattcaac atttccgtgt cgcccttatt
     3721 cccttttttg cggcattttg ccttcctgtt tttgctcacc cagaaacgct ggtgaaagta
     3781 aaagatgctg aagatcagtt gggtgcacga gtgggttaca tcgaactgga tctcaacagc
     3841 ggtaagatcc ttgagagttt tcgccccgaa gaacgttttc caatgatgag cacttttaaa
     3901 gttctgctat gtggcgcggt attatcccgt attgacgccg ggcaagagca actcggtcgc
     3961 cgcatacact attctcagaa tgacttggtt gagtactcac cagtcacaga aaagcatctt
     4021 acggatggca tgacagtaag agaattatgc agtgctgcca taaccatgag tgataacact
     4081 gcggccaact tacttctgac aacgatcgga ggaccgaagg agctaaccgc ttttttgcac
     4141 aacatggggg atcatgtaac tcgccttgat cgttgggaac cggagctgaa tgaagccata
     4201 ccaaacgacg agcgtgacac cacgatgcct gtagcaatgg caacaacgtt gcgcaaacta
     4261 ttaactggcg aactacttac tctagcttcc cggcaacaat taatagactg gatggaggcg
     4321 gataaagttg caggaccact tctgcgctcg gcccttccgg ctggctggtt tattgctgat
     4381 aaatctggag ccggtgagcg tgggtctcgc ggtatcattg cagcactggg gccagatggt
     4441 aagccctccc gtatcgtagt tatctacacg acggggagtc aggcaactat ggatgaacga
     4501 aatagacaga tcgctgagat aggtgcctca ctgattaagc attggtaact gtcagaccaa
     4561 gtttactcat atatacttta gattgattta aaacttcatt tttaatttaa aaggatctag
     4621 gtgaagatcc tttttgataa tctcatgacc aaaatccctt aacgtgagtt ttcgttccac
     4681 tgagcgtcag accccgtaga aaagatcaaa ggatcttctt gagatccttt ttttctgcgc
     4741 gtaatctgct gcttgcaaac aaaaaaacca ccgctaccag cggtggtttg tttgccggat
     4801 caagagctac caactctttt tccgaaggta actggcttca gcagagcgca gataccaaat
     4861 actgttcttc tagtgtagcc gtagttaggc caccacttca agaactctgt agcaccgcct
     4921 acatacctcg ctctgctaat cctgttacca gtggctgctg ccagtggcga taagtcgtgt
     4981 cttaccgggt tggactcaag acgatagtta ccggataagg cgcagcggtc gggctgaacg
     5041 gggggttcgt gcacacagcc cagcttggag cgaacgacct acaccgaact gagataccta
     5101 cagcgtgagc tatgagaaag cgccacgctt cccgaaggga gaaaggcgga caggtatccg
     5161 gtaagcggca gggtcggaac aggagagcgc acgagggagc ttccaggggg aaacgcctgg
     5221 tatctttata gtcctgtcgg gtttcgccac ctctgacttg agcgtcgatt tttgtgatgc
     5281 tcgtcagggg ggcggagcct atggaaaaac gccagcaacg cggccttttt acggttcctg
     5341 gccttttgct ggccttttgc tcacatgttc tttcctgcgt tatcccctga ttctgtggat
     5401 aaccgtatta ccgcctttga gtgagctgat accgctcgcc gcagccgaac gaccgagcgc
     5461 agcgagtcag tgagcgagga agcggaagag cgcccaatac gcaaaccgcc tctccccgcg
     5521 cgttggccga ttcattaatg cagctggcac gacaggtttc ccgactggaa agcgggcagt
     5581 gagcgcaacg caattaatgt gagttagctc actcattagg caccccaggc tttacacttt
     5641 atgcttccgg ctcgtatgtt gtgtggaatt gtgagcggat aacaatttca ca
//
